>Addgene plasmid #12426 | pCMV5-AML1B | addgene full sequence | sequence record 151854 | Addgene NGS results
CTATTGGCCATTGCATACGTTGTATCTATATCATAATATGTACATTTATATTGGCTCATGTCCAATATGA
CCGCCATGTTGACATTGATTATTGACTAGTTATTAATAGTAATCAATTACGGGGTCATTAGTTCATAGCC
CATATATGGAGTTCCGCGTTACATAACTTACGGTAAATGGCCCGCCTGGCTGACCGCCCAACGACCCCCG
CCCATTGACGTCAATAATGACGTATGTTCCCATAGTAACGCCAATAGGGACTTTCCATTGACGTCAATGG
GTGGAGTATTTACGGTAAACTGCCCACTTGGCAGTACATCAAGTGTATCATATGCCAAGTCCGCCCCCTA
TTGACGTCAATGACGGTAAATGGCCCGCCTGGCATTATGCCCAGTACATGACCTTACGGGACTTTCCTAC
TTGGCAGTACATCTACGTATTAGTCATCGCTATTACCATGGTGATGCGGTTTTGGCAGTACACCAATGGG
CGTGGATAGCGGTTTGACTCACGGGGATTTCCAAGTCTCCACCCCATTGACGTCAATGGGAGTTTGTTTT
GGCACCAAAATCAACGGGACTTTCCAAAATGTCGTAATAACCCCGCCCCGTTGACGCAAATGGGCGGTAG
GCGTGTACGGTGGGAGGTCTATATAAGCAGAGCTCGTTTAGTGAACCGTCAGAATTCGCGATGGCTTCAG
ACAGCATATTTGAGTCATTTCCTTCGTACCCACAGTGCTTCATGAGAGAATGCATACTTGGAATGAATCC
TTCTAGAGACGTCCACGATGCCAGCACGAGCCGCCGCTTCACGCCGCCTTCCACCGCGCTGAGCCCAGGC
AAGATGAGCGAGGCGTTGCCGCTGGGCGCCCCGGACGCCGGCGCTGCCCTGGCCGGCAAGCTGAGGAGCG
GCGACCGCAGCATGGTGGAGGTGCTGGCCGACCACCCGGGCGAGCTGGTGCGCACCGACAGCCCCAACTT
CCTCTGCTCCGTGCTGCCTACGCACTGGCGCTGCAACAAGACCCTGCCCATCGCTTTCAAGGTGGTGGCC
CTAGGGGATGTTCCAGATGGCACTCTGGTCACTGTGATGGCTGGCAATGATGAAAACTACTCGGCTGAGC
TGAGAAATGCTACCGCAGCCATGAAGAACCAGGTTGCAAGATTTAATGACCTCAGGTTTGTCGGTCGAAG
TGGAAGAGGGAAAAGCTTCACTCTGACCATCACTGTCTTCACAAACCCACCGCAAGTCGCCACCTACCAC
AGAGCCATCAAAATCACAGTGGATGGGCCCCGAGAACCTCGAAGACATCGGCAGAAACTAGATGATCAGA
CCAAGCCCGGGAGCTTGTCCTTTTCCGAGCGGCTCAGTGAACTGGAGCAGCTGCGGCGCACAGCCATGAG
GGTCAGCCCACACCACCCAGCCCCCACGCCCAACCCTCGTGCCTCCCTGAACCACTCCACTGCCTTTAAC
CCTCAGCCTCAGAGTCAGATGCAGGATACAAGGCAGATCCAACCATCCCCACCGTGGTCCTACGATCAGT
CCTACCAATACCTGGGATCCATTGCCTCTCCTTCTGTGCACCCAGCAACGCCCATTTCACCTGGACGTGC
CAGCGGCATGACAACCCTCTCTGCAGAACTTTCCAGTCGACTCTCAACGGCACCCGACCTGACAGCGTTC
AGCGACCCGCGCCAGTTCCCCGCGCTGCCCTCCATCTCCGACCCCCGCATGCACTATCCAGGCGCCTTCA
CCTACTCCCCGACGCCGGTCACCTCGGGCATCGGCATCGGCATGTCGGCCATGGGCTCGGCCACGCGCTA
CCACACCTACCTGCCGCCGCCCTACCCCGGCTCGTCGCAAGCGCAGGGAGGCCCGTTCCAAGCCAGCTCG
CCCTCCTACCACCTGTACTACGGCGCCTCGGCCGGCTCCTACCAGTTCTCCATGGTGGGCGGCGAGCGCT
CGCCGCCGCGCATCCTGCCGCCCTGCACCAACGCCTCCACCGGCTCCGCGCTGCTCAACCCCAGCCTCCC
GAACCAGAGCGACGTGGTGGAGGCCGAGGGCAGCCACAGCAACTCCCCCACCAACATGGCGCCCTCCGCG
CGCCTGGAGGAGGCCGTGTGGCGGCCCTACTGAATTCAGATCTGGTACCACGCGTATCGATAAGCTTGCA
TGCCTGCAGGTCGACTCTAGAGGATCCCGGGTGGCATCCCTGTGACCCCTCCCCAGTGCCTCTCCTGGCC
CTGGAAGTTGCCACTCCAGTGCCCACCAGCCTTGTCCTAATAAAATTAAGTTGCATCATTTTGTCTGACT
AGGTGTCCTTCTATAATATTATGGGGTGGAGGGGGGTGGTATGGAGCAAGGGGCAAGTTGGGAAGACAAC
CTGTAGGGCCTGCGGGGTCTATTGGGAACCAAGCTGGAGTGCAGTGGCACAATCTTGGCTCACTGCAATC
TCCGCCTCCTGGGTTCAAGCGATTCTCCTGCCTCAGCCTCCCGAGTTGTTGGGATTCCAGGCATGCATGA
CCAGGCTCAGCTAATTTTTGTTTTTTTGGTAGAGACGGGGTTTCACCATATTGGCCAGGCTGGTCTCCAA
CTCCTAATCTCAGGTGATCTACCCACCTTGGCCTCCCAAATTGCTGGGATTACAGGCGTGAACCACTGCT
CCCTTCCCTGTCCTTCTGATTTTAAAATAACTATACCAGCAGGAGGACGTCCAGACACAGCATAGGCTAC
CTGGCCATGCCCAACCGGTGGGACATTTGAGTTGCTTGCTTGGCACTGTCCTCTCATGCGTTGGGTCCAC
TCAGTAGATGCCTGTTGAATTGGGTACGCGGCCAGCTTGGCTGTGGAATGTGTGTCAGTTAGGGTGTGGA
AAGTCCCCAGGCTCCCCAGCAGGCAGAAGTATGCAAAGCATGCATCTCAATTAGTCAGCAACCAGGTGTG
GAAAGTCCCCAGGCTCCCCAGCAGGCAGAAGTATGCAAAGCATGCATCTCAATTAGTCAGCAACCATAGT
CCCGCCCCTAACTCCGCCCATCCCGCCCCTAACTCCGCCCAGTTCCGCCCATTCTCCGCCCCATGGCTGA
CTAATTTTTTTTATTTATGCAGAGGCCGAGGCCGCCTCGGCCTCTGAGCTATTCCAGAAGTAGTGAGGAG
GCTTTTTTGGAGGCCTAGGCTTTTGCAAAAAGCTCCTCGAGGAACTGAAAAACCAGAAAGTTAATTCCCT
ATAGTGAGTCGTATTAAATTCGTAATCATGTCATAGCTGTTTCCTGTGTGAAATTGTTATCCGCTCACAA
TTCCACACAACATACGAGCCGGAAGCATAAAGTGTAAAGCCTGGGGTGCCTAATGAGTGAGCTAACTCAC
ATTAATTGCGTTGCGCTCACTGCCCGCTTTCCAGTCGGGAAACCTGTCGTGCCAGCTGCATTAATGAATC
GGCCAACGCGCGGGGAGAGGCGGTTTGCGTATTGGGCGCTCTTCCGCTTCCTCGCTCACTGACTCGCTGC
GCTCGGTCGTTCGGCTGCGGCGAGCGGTATCAGCTCACTCAAAGGCGGTAATACGGTTATCCACAGAATC
AGGGGATAACGCAGGAAAGAACATGTGAGCAAAAGGCCAGCAAAAGGCCAGGAACCGTAAAAAGGCCGCG
TTGCTGGCGTTTTTCCATAGGCTCCGCCCCCCTGACGAGCATCACAAAAATCGACGCTCAAGTCAGAGGT
GGCGAAACCCGACAGGACTATAAAGATACCAGGCGTTTCCCCCTGGAAGCTCCCTCGTGCGCTCTCCTGT
TCCGACCCTGCCGCTTACCGGATACCTGTCCGCCTTTCTCCCTTCGGGAAGCGTGGCGCTTTCTCATAGC
TCACGCTGTAGGTATCTCAGTTCGGTGTAGGTCGTTCGCTCCAAGCTGGGCTGTGTGCACGAACCCCCCG
TTCAGCCCGACCGCTGCGCCTTATCCGGTAACTATCGTCTTGAGTCCAACCCGGTAAGACACGACTTATC
GCCACTGGCAGCAGCCACTGGTAACAGGATTAGCAGAGCGAGGTATGTAGGCGGTGCTACAGAGTTCTTG
AAGTGGTGGCCTAACTACGGCTACACTAGAAGAACAGTATTTGGTATCTGCGCTCTGCTGAAGCCAGTTA
CCTTCGGAAAAAGAGTTGGTAGCTCTTGATCCGGCAAACAAACCACCGCTGGTAGCGGTGGTTTTTTTGT
TTGCAAGCAGCAGATTACGCGCAGAAAAAAAGGATCTCAAGAAGATCCTTTGATCTTTTCTACGGGGTCT
GACGCTCAGTGGAACGAAAACTCACGTTAAGGGATTTTGGTCATGAGATTATCAAAAAGGATCTTCACCT
AGATCCTTTTAAATTAAAAATGAAGTTTTAAATCAATCTAAAGTATATATGAGTAAACTTGGTCTGACAG
TTACCAATGCTTAATCAGTGAGGCACCTATCTCAGCGATCTGTCTATTTCGTTCATCCATAGTTGCCTGA
CTCCCCGTCGTGTAGATAACTACGATACGGGAGGGCTTACCATCTGGCCCCAGTGCTGCAATGATACCGC
GAGACCCACGCTCACCGGCTCCAGATTTATCAGCAATAAACCAGCCAGCCGGAAGGGCCGAGCGCAGAAG
TGGTCCTGCAACTTTATCCGCCTCCATCCAGTCTATTAATTGTTGCCGGGAAGCTAGAGTAAGTAGTTCG
CCAGTTAATAGTTTGCGCAACGTTGTTGCCATTGCTACAGGCATCGTGGTGTCACGCTCGTCGTTTGGTA
TGGCTTCATTCAGCTCCGGTTCCCAACGATCAAGGCGAGTTACATGATCCCCCATGTTGTGCAAAAAAGC
GGTTAGCTCCTTCGGTCCTCCGATCGTTGTCAGAAGTAAGTTGGCCGCAGTGTTATCACTCATGGTTATG
GCAGCACTGCATAATTCTCTTACTGTCATGCCATCCGTAAGATGCTTTTCTGTGACTGGTGAGTACTCAA
CCAAGTCATTCTGAGAATAGTGTATGCGGCGACCGAGTTGCTCTTGCCCGGCGTCAATACGGGATAATAC
CGCGCCACATAGCAGAACTTTAAAAGTGCTCATCATTGGAAAACGTTCTTCGGGGCGAAAACTCTCAAGG
ATCTTACCGCTGTTGAGATCCAGTTCGATGTAACCCACTCGTGCACCCAACTGATCTTCAGCATCTTTTA
CTTTCACCAGCGTTTCTGGGTGAGCAAAAACAGGAAGGCAAAATGCCGCAAAAAAGGGAATAAGGGCGAC
ACGGAAATGTTGAATACTCATACTCTTCCTTTTTCAATATTATTGAAGCATTTATCAGGGTTATTGTCTC
ATGAGCGGATACATATTTGAATGTATTTAGAAAAATAAACAAATAGGGGTTCCGCGCACATTTCCCCGAA
AAGTGCCACCTG
[124 nt withheld, positions 5403-5526]
C
[91 nt withheld, positions 5528-5618]
A
[49 nt withheld, positions 5620-5668]
CCTTTGACGTTGGAGTCCACGTTCTTT
[37 nt withheld, positions 5696-5732]
ACCCTATCTCGGTCTATTCTTTTGATTTATAAGGGATTTTGCCGATTTCGGCCTATTGGTTAAAAAATGA
GCTGATTTAACAAAAATTTAACGCGAATTTTAACAAAATATTAACGCTTACAATTTCCATTCGCCATTCA
GGCTGCGCAACTGTTGGGAAGGGCGATCGGTGCGGGCCTCTTCGCTATTACGCCAGCTGGCGAAAGGGGG
ATGTGCTGCAAGGCGATTAAGTTGGGTAACGCCAGGGTTTTCCCAGTCACGACGTTGTAAAACGACGGCC
AGTGCCAAGCTGATCTATACATTGAATCAATATTGGCAATTAGCCATATTAGTCATTGGTTATATAGCAT
AAATCAATATTGG
Features (pLannotate 1.2.2; 16 found; start..end, strand, type, name):
     81..460     +  enhancer       CMV enhancer: human cytomegalovirus immediate early enhancer
    462..661     +  promoter       CMV promoter: human cytomegalovirus (CMV) immediate early promoter
    787..2130    +  CDS            RUNX1: RUNX1_HUMAN - Also known as AML1, CBFA2. Experimental evidence at protein level: Swiss-Prot protein existence level 1. Isoform AML-1L interferes with the transactivation activity of RUNX1. From Homo sapiens (Human).
   2162..2198    -  misc_feature   MCS (fragment): pUC18/19 multiple cloning site
   2199..2821    +  polyA_signal   hGH poly(A) signal: human growth hormone polyadenylation signal
   2850..3179    +  promoter       SV40 promoter: SV40 enhancer and early promoter
   3218..3236    -  promoter       T7 promoter: promoter for bacteriophage T7 RNA polymerase
   3274..3290    -  protein_bind   lac operator: The lac repressor binds to the lac operator to inhibit transcription in E. coli. This inhibition can be relieved by adding lactose or isopropyl-β-D-thiogalactopyranoside (IPTG). lac repressor encoded by lacI
   3298..3328    -  promoter       lac promoter: promoter for the E. coli lac operon
   3343..3364    -  protein_bind   CAP binding site: CAP binding activates transcription in the presence of cAMP. E. coli catabolite activator protein
   3377..3469    -  CDS            lacI (fragment): lac repressor; lacI; The lac repressor binds to the lac operator to inhibit transcription in E. coli. This inhibition can be relieved by adding lactose or isopropyl-β-D-thiogalactopyranoside (IPTG).
   3652..4240    -  rep_origin     ori: high-copy-number ColE1/pMB1/pBR322/pUC origin of replication
   4411..5271    -  CDS            AmpR: β-lactamase; bla; confers resistance to ampicillin, carbenicillin, and related antibiotics
   5272..5376    -  promoter       AmpR promoter: bla
   5403..5831    +  rep_origin     f1 ori (sequence partly withheld): f1 bacteriophage origin of replication; arrow indicates direction of (+) strand synthesis
   5862..6016    -  CDS            lacZα (fragment): LacZα fragment of β-galactosidase; lacZ fragment
