[The description below was written by a language model from this plasmid's Addgene catalogue record and pLannotate feature annotations shown in this document.]
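Description:
pCMV5-AML1B is a mammalian expression plasmid built on the pCMV5 backbone that carries a human RUNX1 (AML1/CBFA2) cDNA. It is propagated in E. coli as a high-copy plasmid through a ColE1/pUC-type origin and is selected with ampicillin via the β-lactamase gene and its native promoter. An f1 phage origin is also present, which allows single-stranded DNA to be produced. Remnants of the pUC-style cloning region are also annotated: lac promoter and operator, CAP site, fragments of lacI and lacZα, and a T7 promoter. These are backbone carryover and not part of the expression unit.

The payload is a single transcription unit. The human cytomegalovirus immediate-early enhancer and promoter drive the RUNX1 coding sequence, which was inserted between EcoRI and SphI sites. A fragment of the multiple cloning site and the human growth hormone polyadenylation signal follow it. No epitope tags or reporters are annotated. Downstream lies an SV40 enhancer/early promoter region with no annotated gene after it, and the plasmid carries no mammalian selection marker, which suits it to transient transfection.

Despite its name, the depositor notes that the insert has since been identified by sequence as the AML1C isoform of RUNX1, not AML1B. The name is kept because this is the original plasmid from a study showing that the t(8;21) leukaemia fusion protein interferes with AML1B-dependent transcriptional activation. The plasmid is therefore suited to overexpressing RUNX1 in mammalian cells, for example in transactivation assays, with the isoform assignment kept in mind.
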