Addgene plasmid #12426: pCMV5-AML1B
Purpose: pCMV5-AML1B is the original plasmid used in Meyers et al 1995. However, please note that the insert sequence has now been identified as AML1C.
Depositing lab: Scott Hiebert. Depositing organization: St. Jude Children's Research Hospital. Publication: The t(8;21) fusion protein interferes with AML-1B-dependent transcriptional activation. Meyers S, Lenny N, Hiebert SW. Mol Cell Biol. 1995 Apr . 15(4):1974-82. PubMed 7891692.
Backbone
  Vector backbone: pCMV5
  Backbone size w/o insert (bp): 4657
  Vector type: Mammalian Expression
Growth in bacteria
  Bacterial resistance: Ampicillin, 100 μg/mL
  Growth temperature: 37°C
  Growth strain: DH5alpha
  Copy number: High Copy
Gene/Insert
  Gene/Insert name: AML1B
  Species: H. sapiens (human)
  Entrez Gene: RUNX1 (a.k.a. AML1, AML1-EVI-1, AMLCR1, CBF2alpha, CBFA2, EVI-1, PEBP2aB, PEBP2alpha)
  Cloning method: Restriction Enzyme; 5′ cloning site EcoRI (unknown if destroyed); 3′ cloning site SphI (unknown if destroyed)
  Sequencing primers: 5′ pCEP fwd
Terms and licenses: Academic/Nonprofit Terms; Industry Terms: Not Available to Industry
Depositor comments: pCMV5-AML1B is the original plasmid used in Meyers et al 1995. However, please note that the insert sequence has now been identified as AML1C (Genbank NM_001754.4).
How to cite: pCMV5-AML1B was a gift from Scott Hiebert (Addgene plasmid # 12426 ; http://n2t.net/addgene:12426 ; RRID:Addgene_12426)
