>Addgene plasmid #12426 | pCMV5-AML1B | addgene partial sequence | sequence record 19826 | CMV-F 5'-CGCAAATGGGCGGTAGGCGTG-3'
CCGTCAGAATTCGCGATGGCTTCAGACAGCATATTTGAGTCATTTCCTTCGTACCCACAGTGCTTCATGA
GAGAATGCATACTTGGAATGAATCCTTCTAGAGACGTCCACGATGCCAGCACGAGCCGCCGCTTCACGCC
GCCTTCCACCGCGCTGAGCCCAGGCAAGATGAGCGAGGCGTTGCCGCTGGGCGCCCCGGACGCCGGCGCT
GCCCTGGCCGGCAAGCTGAGGAGCGGCGACCGCAGCATGGTGGAGGTGCTGGCCGACCACCCGGGCGAGC
TGGTGCGCACCGACAGCCCCAACTTCCTCTGCTCCGTGCTGCCTACGCACTGGCGCTGCAACAAGACCCT
GCCCATCGCTTTCAAGGTGGTGGCCCTAGGGGATGTTCCAGATGGCACTCTGGTCACTGTGATGGCTGGC
AATGATGAAAACTACTCGGCTGAGCTGAGAAATGCTACCGCAGCCATGAAGAACCAGGTTGCAAGATTTA
ATGACCTCAGGTTTGTCGGTCGAAGTGGAAGAGGGAAAAGCTTCACTCTGACCATCACTGTCTTCACAAA
CCCACCGCAAGTCGCCACCTACCACAGAGCCATCAAAATCACAGTGGATGGGCCCCGAGAACCTCGAAGA
CATCGGCAGAAACTAGATGATCAGACCAAGCCCGGGAGCTTGTCCTTTTCCGAGCGGCTCAGTGAACTGG
AGCAGCTGCGGCGCACA
